Addgene plasmid #204531: pcDNA3.1/MPL-V5
Purpose: Mammalian expression of human MPL-V5
Depositing lab: Norio Komatsu. Publication: Activation of the thrombopoietin receptor by mutant calreticulin in CALR-mutant myeloproliferative neoplasms. Araki M, Yang Y, Masubuchi N, Hironaka Y, Takei H, Morishita S, Mizukami Y, Kan S, Shirane S, Edahiro Y, Sunami Y, Ohsaka A, Komatsu N. Blood. 2016 Jan 27. pii: blood-2015-09-671172. 10.1182/blood-2015-09-671172 PubMed 26817954.
Backbone
  Vector backbone: pcDNA3.1
  Vector type: Mammalian Expression
Growth in bacteria
  Bacterial resistance: Ampicillin, 100 μg/mL
  Growth temperature: 37°C
  Growth strain: DH5alpha
  Copy number: High Copy
Gene/Insert
  Gene/Insert name: MPL-V5
  Species: H. sapiens (human)
  Entrez Gene: MPL (a.k.a. C-MPL, CD110, MPLV, THCYT2, THPOR, TPOR)
  Cloning method: Ligation Independent Cloning
Terms and licenses: Academic/Nonprofit Terms; Industry Terms: Not Available to Industry
How to cite: pcDNA3.1/MPL-V5 was a gift from Norio Komatsu (Addgene plasmid # 204531 ; http://n2t.net/addgene:204531 ; RRID:Addgene_204531)
