[The description below was written by a language model from this plasmid's Addgene catalogue record and pLannotate feature annotations shown in this document.]
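Description:
pcDNA3.1/MPL-V5 is a 7,360-nt mammalian expression plasmid built on the pcDNA3.1 backbone and carrying the human thrombopoietin receptor gene MPL (also known as TPOR, c-MPL or CD110) fused to a V5 epitope tag. It is maintained in E. coli as a high-copy plasmid through a ColE1/pUC-type origin and selected with ampicillin via the β-lactamase gene and its own promoter. An f1 phage origin is also present, which in principle allows single-stranded DNA production. Remnants of lac regulatory sequences and a pBR322 bom fragment are ordinary backbone carry-over.

The expression cassette consists of the human cytomegalovirus immediate-early enhancer and promoter, followed by a T7 promoter that can serve for in vitro transcription or as a sequencing primer site. Next come the MPL coding sequence, with the V5 tag joined directly at its 3' end to give a C-terminally tagged receptor, and the bovine growth hormone polyadenylation signal. A second cassette places the neomycin phosphotransferase gene under the SV40 early promoter/enhancer with an SV40 polyadenylation signal, which permits G418 selection of stably transfected mammalian cells. The short hits annotated as an HIV-1 LTR fragment, an extra SV40 promoter fragment and a ble fragment are probably annotation artefacts or residual backbone sequence rather than functional elements.

The stated purpose is mammalian expression of human MPL-V5. The V5 epitope allows the receptor to be detected or immunoprecipitated with anti-V5 antibodies. The associated publication concerns activation of the thrombopoietin receptor by mutant calreticulin in CALR-mutant myeloproliferative neoplasms, which is consistent with using the plasmid to study receptor interactions and signalling in transfected cells.
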