Features (pLannotate 1.2.2; 21 found; start..end, strand, type, name):
     28..80      -  misc_feature   bom (fragment): basis of mobility region from pBR322
    235..614     +  enhancer       CMV enhancer: human cytomegalovirus immediate early enhancer
    615..818     +  promoter       CMV promoter: human cytomegalovirus (CMV) immediate early promoter
    814..847     +  LTR            5' LTR (truncated) (fragment): truncated 5' long terminal repeat (LTR) from HIV-1
    863..881     +  promoter       T7 promoter: promoter for bacteriophage T7 RNA polymerase
    964..2868    +  CDS            MPL: TPOR_HUMAN - Also known as TPOR. Experimental evidence at protein level: Swiss-Prot protein existence level 1. Receptor for thrombopoietin that acts as a primary regulator of megakaryopoiesis and platelet production. May represent a regulatory molecule specific for TPO-R-dependent immune responses. From Homo sapiens (Human).
   2869..2910    +  CDS            V5 tag: epitope tag from simian virus 5
   2957..3181    +  polyA_signal   bGH poly(A) signal: bovine growth hormone polyadenylation signal
   3185..3206    +  promoter       SV40 promoter (fragment): SV40 enhancer and early promoter
   3227..3655    +  rep_origin     f1 ori (sequence partly withheld): f1 bacteriophage origin of replication; arrow indicates direction of (+) strand synthesis
   3669..3998    +  promoter       SV40 promoter: SV40 enhancer and early promoter
   4065..4856    +  CDS            neo: KKA2_KLEPN - Also known as kan, nptII. Experimental evidence at protein level: Swiss-Prot protein existence level 1. Resistance to kanamycin, neomycin, paromomycin, ribostamycin, butirosin and gentamicin B. From Klebsiella pneumoniae.
   4880..5038    +  CDS            ble (fragment): BLE_KLEPN - Experimental evidence at protein level: Swiss-Prot protein existence level 1. Binding protein with a strong affinity to the bleomycin family of antibiotics. Binds to CL990; an antimitotic-antibiotic compound. From Klebsiella pneumoniae.
   5033..5154    +  polyA_signal   SV40 poly(A) signal: SV40 polyadenylation signal
   5227..5243    -  protein_bind   lac operator: The lac repressor binds to the lac operator to inhibit transcription in E. coli. This inhibition can be relieved by adding lactose or isopropyl-β-D-thiogalactopyranoside (IPTG). lac repressor encoded by lacI
   5251..5281    -  promoter       lac promoter: promoter for the E. coli lac operon
   5296..5317    -  protein_bind   CAP binding site: CAP binding activates transcription in the presence of cAMP. E. coli catabolite activator protein
   5330..5422    -  CDS            lacI (fragment): lac repressor; lacI; The lac repressor binds to the lac operator to inhibit transcription in E. coli. This inhibition can be relieved by adding lactose or isopropyl-β-D-thiogalactopyranoside (IPTG).
   5605..6193    -  rep_origin     ori: high-copy-number ColE1/pMB1/pBR322/pUC origin of replication
   6364..7224    -  CDS            AmpR: β-lactamase; bla; confers resistance to ampicillin, carbenicillin, and related antibiotics
   7225..7329    -  promoter       AmpR promoter: bla
>Addgene plasmid #204531 | pcDNA3.1/MPL-V5 | addgene full sequence | sequence record 407194 | Addgene NGS Result
GACGGATCGGGAGATCTCCCGATCCCCTATGGTGCACTCTCAGTACAATCTGCTCTGATGCCGCATAGTT
AAGCCAGTATCTGCTCCCTGCTTGTGTGTTGGAGGTCGCTGAGTAGTGCGCGAGCAAAATTTAAGCTACA
ACAAGGCAAGGCTTGACCGACAATTGCATGAAGAATCTGCTTAGGGTTAGGCGTTTTGCGCTGCTTCGCG
ATGTACGGGCCAGATATACGCGTTGACATTGATTATTGACTAGTTATTAATAGTAATCAATTACGGGGTC
ATTAGTTCATAGCCCATATATGGAGTTCCGCGTTACATAACTTACGGTAAATGGCCCGCCTGGCTGACCG
CCCAACGACCCCCGCCCATTGACGTCAATAATGACGTATGTTCCCATAGTAACGCCAATAGGGACTTTCC
ATTGACGTCAATGGGTGGAGTATTTACGGTAAACTGCCCACTTGGCAGTACATCAAGTGTATCATATGCC
AAGTACGCCCCCTATTGACGTCAATGACGGTAAATGGCCCGCCTGGCATTATGCCCAGTACATGACCTTA
TGGGACTTTCCTACTTGGCAGTACATCTACGTATTAGTCATCGCTATTACCATGGTGATGCGGTTTTGGC
AGTACATCAATGGGCGTGGATAGCGGTTTGACTCACGGGGATTTCCAAGTCTCCACCCCATTGACGTCAA
TGGGAGTTTGTTTTGGCACCAAAATCAACGGGACTTTCCAAAATGTCGTAACAACTCCGCCCCATTGACG
CAAATGGGCGGTAGGCGTGTACGGTGGGAGGTCTATATAAGCAGAGCTCTCTGGCTAACTAGAGAACCCA
CTGCTTACTGGCTTATCGAAATTAATACGACTCACTATAGGGAGACCCAAGCTGGCTAGCGTTTAAACTT
AAGCTTGGTACCGAGCTCGGATCCACTAGTCCAGTGTGGTGGAATTCGCCACCATGCCCTCCTGGGCCCT
CTTCATGGTCACCTCCTGCCTCCTCCTGGCCCCTCAAAACCTGGCCCAAGTCAGCAGCCAAGATGTCTCC
TTGCTGGCATCAGACTCAGAGCCCCTGAAGTGTTTCTCCCGAACATTTGAGGACCTCACTTGCTTCTGGG
ATGAGGAAGAGGCAGCGCCCAGTGGGACATACCAGCTGCTGTATGCCTACCCGCGGGAGAAGCCCCGTGC
TTGCCCCCTGAGTTCCCAGAGCATGCCCCACTTTGGAACCCGATACGTGTGCCAGTTTCCAGACCAGGAG
GAAGTGCGTCTCTTCTTTCCGCTGCACCTCTGGGTGAAGAATGTGTTCCTAAACCAGACTCGGACTCAGC
GAGTCCTCTTTGTGGACAGTGTAGGCCTGCCGGCTCCCCCCAGTATCATCAAGGCCATGGGTGGGAGCCA
GCCAGGGGAACTTCAGATCAGCTGGGAGGAGCCAGCTCCAGAAATCAGTGATTTCCTGAGGTACGAACTC
CGCTATGGCCCCAGAGATCCCAAGAACTCCACTGGTCCCACGGTCATACAGCTGATTGCCACAGAAACCT
GCTGCCCTGCTCTGCAGAGGCCTCACTCAGCCTCTGCTCTGGACCAGTCTCCATGTGCTCAGCCCACAAT
GCCCTGGCAAGATGGACCAAAGCAGACCTCCCCAAGTAGAGAAGCTTCAGCTCTGACAGCAGAGGGTGGA
AGCTGCCTCATCTCAGGACTCCAGCCTGGCAACTCCTACTGGCTGCAGCTGCGCAGCGAACCTGATGGGA
TCTCCCTCGGTGGCTCCTGGGGATCCTGGTCCCTCCCTGTGACTGTGGACCTGCCTGGAGATGCAGTGGC
ACTTGGACTGCAATGCTTTACCTTGGACCTGAAGAATGTTACCTGTCAATGGCAGCAACAGGACCATGCT
AGCTCCCAAGGCTTCTTCTACCACAGCAGGGCACGGTGCTGCCCCAGAGACAGGTACCCCATCTGGGAGA
ACTGCGAAGAGGAAGAGAAAACAAATCCAGGACTACAGACCCCACAGTTCTCTCGCTGCCACTTCAAGTC
ACGAAATGACAGCATTATTCACATCCTTGTGGAGGTGACCACAGCCCCGGGTACTGTTCACAGCTACCTG
GGCTCCCCTTTCTGGATCCACCAGGCTGTGCGCCTCCCCACCCCAAACTTGCACTGGAGGGAGATCTCCA
GTGGGCATCTGGAATTGGAGTGGCAGCACCCATCGTCCTGGGCAGCCCAAGAGACCTGTTATCAACTCCG
ATACACAGGAGAAGGCCATCAGGACTGGAAGGTGCTGGAGCCGCCTCTCGGGGCCCGAGGAGGGACCCTG
GAGCTGCGCCCGCGATCTCGCTACCGTTTACAGCTGCGCGCCAGGCTCAACGGCCCCACCTACCAAGGTC
CCTGGAGCTCGTGGTCGGACCCAACTAGGGTGGAGACCGCCACCGAGACCGCCTGGATCTCCTTGGTGAC
CGCTCTGCATCTAGTGCTGGGCCTCAGCGCCGTCCTGGGCCTGCTGCTGCTGAGGTGGCAGTTTCCTGCA
CACTACAGGAGACTGAGGCATGCCCTGTGGCCCTCACTTCCAGACCTGCACCGGGTCCTAGGCCAGTACC
TTAGGGACACTGCAGCCCTGAGCCCGCCCAAGGCCACAGTCTCAGATACCTGTGAAGAAGTGGAACCCAG
CCTCCTTGAAATCCTCCCCAAGTCCTCAGAGAGGACTCCTTTGCCCCTGTGTTCCTCCCAGGCCCAGATG
GACTACCGAAGATTGCAGCCTTCTTGCCTGGGGACCATGCCCCTGTCTGTGTGCCCACCCATGGCTGAGT
CAGGGTCCTGCTGTACCACCCACATTGCCAACCATTCCTACCTACCACTAAGCTATTGGCAGCAGCCTGG
TAAGCCTATCCCTAACCCTCTCCTCGGTCTCGATTCTACGTGACTCGAGTCTAGAGGGCCCGTTTAAACC
CGCTGATCAGCCTCGACTGTGCCTTCTAGTTGCCAGCCATCTGTTGTTTGCCCCTCCCCCGTGCCTTCCT
TGACCCTGGAAGGTGCCACTCCCACTGTCCTTTCCTAATAAAATGAGGAAATTGCATCGCATTGTCTGAG
TAGGTGTCATTCTATTCTGGGGGGTGGGGTGGGGCAGGACAGCAAGGGGGAGGATTGGGAAGACAATAGC
AGGCATGCTGGGGATGCGGTGGGCTCTATGGCTTCTGAGGCGGAAAGAACCAGCTGGGGCTCTAGGGGGT
ATCCCC
[124 nt withheld, positions 3227-3350]
C
[91 nt withheld, positions 3352-3442]
A
[49 nt withheld, positions 3444-3492]
CCTTTGACGTTGGAGTCCACGTTCTTT
[37 nt withheld, positions 3520-3556]
ACCCTATCTCGGTCTATTCTTTTGATTTATAAGGGATTTTGCCGATTTCGGCCTATTGGTTAAAAAATGA
GCTGATTTAACAAAAATTTAACGCGAATTAATTCTGTGGAATGTGTGTCAGTTAGGGTGTGGAAAGTCCC
CAGGCTCCCCAGCAGGCAGAAGTATGCAAAGCATGCATCTCAATTAGTCAGCAACCAGGTGTGGAAAGTC
CCCAGGCTCCCCAGCAGGCAGAAGTATGCAAAGCATGCATCTCAATTAGTCAGCAACCATAGTCCCGCCC
CTAACTCCGCCCATCCCGCCCCTAACTCCGCCCAGTTCCGCCCATTCTCCGCCCCATGGCTGACTAATTT
TTTTTATTTATGCAGAGGCCGAGGCCGCCTCTGCCTCTGAGCTATTCCAGAAGTAGTGAGGAGGCTTTTT
TGGAGGCCTAGGCTTTTGCAAAAAGCTCCCGGGAGCTTGTATATCCATTTTCGGATCTGATCAAGAGACA
GGATGAGGATCGTTTCGCATGATTGAACAAGATGGATTGCACGCAGGTTCTCCGGCCGCTTGGGTGGAGA
GGCTATTCGGCTATGACTGGGCACAACAGACAATCGGCTGCTCTGATGCCGCCGTGTTCCGGCTGTCAGC
GCAGGGGCGCCCGGTTCTTTTTGTCAAGACCGACCTGTCCGGTGCCCTGAATGAACTGCAGGACGAGGCA
GCGCGGCTATCGTGGCTGGCCACGACGGGCGTTCCTTGCGCAGCTGTGCTCGACGTTGTCACTGAAGCGG
GAAGGGACTGGCTGCTATTGGGCGAAGTGCCGGGGCAGGATCTCCTGTCATCTCACCTTGCTCCTGCCGA
GAAAGTATCCATCATGGCTGATGCAATGCGGCGGCTGCATACGCTTGATCCGGCTACCTGCCCATTCGAC
CACCAAGCGAAACATCGCATCGAGCGAGCACGTACTCGGATGGAAGCCGGTCTTGTCGATCAGGATGATC
TGGACGAAGAGCATCAGGGGCTCGCGCCAGCCGAACTGTTCGCCAGGCTCAAGGCGCGCATGCCCGACGG
CGAGGATCTCGTCGTGACCCATGGCGATGCCTGCTTGCCGAATATCATGGTGGAAAATGGCCGCTTTTCT
GGATTCATCGACTGTGGCCGGCTGGGTGTGGCGGACCGCTATCAGGACATAGCGTTGGCTACCCGTGATA
TTGCTGAAGAGCTTGGCGGCGAATGGGCTGACCGCTTCCTCGTGCTTTACGGTATCGCCGCTCCCGATTC
GCAGCGCATCGCCTTCTATCGCCTTCTTGACGAGTTCTTCTGAGCGGGACTCTGGGGTTCGAAATGACCG
ACCAAGCGACGCCCAACCTGCCATCACGAGATTTCGATTCCACCGCCGCCTTCTATGAAAGGTTGGGCTT
CGGAATCGTTTTCCGGGACGCCGGCTGGATGATCCTCCAGCGCGGGGATCTCATGCTGGAGTTCTTCGCC
CACCCCAACTTGTTTATTGCAGCTTATAATGGTTACAAATAAAGCAATAGCATCACAAATTTCACAAATA
AAGCATTTTTTTCACTGCATTCTAGTTGTGGTTTGTCCAAACTCATCAATGTATCTTATCATGTCTGTAT
ACCGTCGACCTCTAGCTAGAGCTTGGCGTAATCATGGTCATAGCTGTTTCCTGTGTGAAATTGTTATCCG
CTCACAATTCCACACAACATACGAGCCGGAAGCATAAAGTGTAAAGCCTGGGGTGCCTAATGAGTGAGCT
AACTCACATTAATTGCGTTGCGCTCACTGCCCGCTTTCCAGTCGGGAAACCTGTCGTGCCAGCTGCATTA
ATGAATCGGCCAACGCGCGGGGAGAGGCGGTTTGCGTATTGGGCGCTCTTCCGCTTCCTCGCTCACTGAC
TCGCTGCGCTCGGTCGTTCGGCTGCGGCGAGCGGTATCAGCTCACTCAAAGGCGGTAATACGGTTATCCA
CAGAATCAGGGGATAACGCAGGAAAGAACATGTGAGCAAAAGGCCAGCAAAAGGCCAGGAACCGTAAAAA
GGCCGCGTTGCTGGCGTTTTTCCATAGGCTCCGCCCCCCTGACGAGCATCACAAAAATCGACGCTCAAGT
CAGAGGTGGCGAAACCCGACAGGACTATAAAGATACCAGGCGTTTCCCCCTGGAAGCTCCCTCGTGCGCT
CTCCTGTTCCGACCCTGCCGCTTACCGGATACCTGTCCGCCTTTCTCCCTTCGGGAAGCGTGGCGCTTTC
TCATAGCTCACGCTGTAGGTATCTCAGTTCGGTGTAGGTCGTTCGCTCCAAGCTGGGCTGTGTGCACGAA
CCCCCCGTTCAGCCCGACCGCTGCGCCTTATCCGGTAACTATCGTCTTGAGTCCAACCCGGTAAGACACG
ACTTATCGCCACTGGCAGCAGCCACTGGTAACAGGATTAGCAGAGCGAGGTATGTAGGCGGTGCTACAGA
GTTCTTGAAGTGGTGGCCTAACTACGGCTACACTAGAAGAACAGTATTTGGTATCTGCGCTCTGCTGAAG
CCAGTTACCTTCGGAAAAAGAGTTGGTAGCTCTTGATCCGGCAAACAAACCACCGCTGGTAGCGGTGGTT
TTTTTGTTTGCAAGCAGCAGATTACGCGCAGAAAAAAAGGATCTCAAGAAGATCCTTTGATCTTTTCTAC
GGGGTCTGACGCTCAGTGGAACGAAAACTCACGTTAAGGGATTTTGGTCATGAGATTATCAAAAAGGATC
TTCACCTAGATCCTTTTAAATTAAAAATGAAGTTTTAAATCAATCTAAAGTATATATGAGTAAACTTGGT
CTGACAGTTACCAATGCTTAATCAGTGAGGCACCTATCTCAGCGATCTGTCTATTTCGTTCATCCATAGT
TGCCTGACTCCCCGTCGTGTAGATAACTACGATACGGGAGGGCTTACCATCTGGCCCCAGTGCTGCAATG
ATACCGCGAGACCCACGCTCACCGGCTCCAGATTTATCAGCAATAAACCAGCCAGCCGGAAGGGCCGAGC
GCAGAAGTGGTCCTGCAACTTTATCCGCCTCCATCCAGTCTATTAATTGTTGCCGGGAAGCTAGAGTAAG
TAGTTCGCCAGTTAATAGTTTGCGCAACGTTGTTGCCATTGCTACAGGCATCGTGGTGTCACGCTCGTCG
TTTGGTATGGCTTCATTCAGCTCCGGTTCCCAACGATCAAGGCGAGTTACATGATCCCCCATGTTGTGCA
AAAAAGCGGTTAGCTCCTTCGGTCCTCCGATCGTTGTCAGAAGTAAGTTGGCCGCAGTGTTATCACTCAT
GGTTATGGCAGCACTGCATAATTCTCTTACTGTCATGCCATCCGTAAGATGCTTTTCTGTGACTGGTGAG
TACTCAACCAAGTCATTCTGAGAATAGTGTATGCGGCGACCGAGTTGCTCTTGCCCGGCGTCAATACGGG
ATAATACCGCGCCACATAGCAGAACTTTAAAAGTGCTCATCATTGGAAAACGTTCTTCGGGGCGAAAACT
CTCAAGGATCTTACCGCTGTTGAGATCCAGTTCGATGTAACCCACTCGTGCACCCAACTGATCTTCAGCA
TCTTTTACTTTCACCAGCGTTTCTGGGTGAGCAAAAACAGGAAGGCAAAATGCCGCAAAAAAGGGAATAA
GGGCGACACGGAAATGTTGAATACTCATACTCTTCCTTTTTCAATATTATTGAAGCATTTATCAGGGTTA
TTGTCTCATGAGCGGATACATATTTGAATGTATTTAGAAAAATAAACAAATAGGGGTTCCGCGCACATTT
CCCCGAAAAGTGCCACCTGACGTC
